>Addgene plasmid #156430 | pAU003 - pTRE3G-Cterm_Nterm_switch_CTCF-mRuby2-CAGGS-rtta3G-Frt-PGK-PuroR-bpA-Frt TIGRE | depositor full sequence | sequence record 301978 | pAU003 - pTRE3G-Cterm_Nterm_switch_CTCF-mRuby2-CAGGS-rtta3G-Frt-PGK-PuroR-bpA-Frt TIGRE sequence 13427 bps
TCGCGCGTTTCGGTGATGACGGTGAAAACCTCTGACACATGCAGCTCCCGGAGACGGTCACAGCTTGTCT
GTAAGCGGATGCCGGGAGCAGACAAGCCCGTCAGGGCGCGTCAGCGGGTGTTGGCGGGTGTCGGGGCTGG
CTTAACTATGCGGCATCAGAGCAGATTGTACTGAGAGTGCACCATATGCGGTGTGAAATACCGCACAGAT
GCGTAAGGAGAAAATACCGCATCAGGCGCCATTCGCCATTCAGGCTGCGCAACTGTTGGGAAGGGCGATC
GGTGCGGGCCTCTTCGCTATTACGCCAGCTGGCGAAAGGGGGATGTGCTGCAAGGCGATTAAGTTGGGTA
ACGCCAGGGTTTTCCCAGTCACGACGTTGTAAAACGACGGCCAGTATTTAAATACTGCCCCTAGGAGATG
GATACTAGCATTTGAAACTGAGGCTCATATGTGTTATCACTCAAAGTGAGGTCAGACTGCTAGGAAGTTA
GGGAAGTGGGATTTGAGCCACTGAAGGTCGGAATCTGAAATCTGGCGAGGTGGTAGGAAGAGGTAGGAAG
GTACCCAACAGCTTCGAACAGGAGGAACTCCCAGATCCTTACACCAAAAACCACTTAGGGTTTTTTGTTT
TGTTTTTGTTTTTTAAATTTCTTTTCTTTTCTTCCATGGGCAAAGAAAATGACTCAGGAAGACTCAGTGG
CAACCCTAGACTCAGGGCCTCGGAAGAGGCCCACCTCTGCATCATCCTCTCCGGAGCCCCCTGAGTTCAG
CACTTTCCGGGCCTGCCAGTGAGGCTGACGAATGAGGACCACTTTATCCAGTTCCTTCCCTCCCACTGCC
AGAGGCTGCACATCTGTCCAGAGACTTGGCAGTGGAGGTAGGGTGGGGGTGGGAATCAAGCCATAGCTTT
CTTAGGGAAGCACTGGCCAAAGGAAGGGGACTCCTAGAGTTGTAACCTTCCTCACAGAAGACAAGAAAAT
GAGTTGGGGTATCAGCCTCAGGCTAGACAGAGAGCCAGAACCTCTTCACAGATTCCCAGATCACCGGAGA
AGTCACTATTGAATCCGGACACCCAGTCAGGCACAAGAGGTCTACATTCTCTAACTCCTTTCCAGTGCTT
CCCCAACGGTCACTTACTTCCAGACTGCGTGTTTTATTTTTAGGAGAGATGTGTATATTTTTTGTTGCTG
TTGTTGTTTCTAGATAGGGTCTCACTGTGTAGCCCTGGCTTTTCTGGAACTCACTGTGTAGAGCAAGCCA
GCCTCAAACTCATAGATCCACCTGCCTCTGCCTCCAGATCGCTAGAATTAAAGTTACTGCCATAACACCT
AACATTTAAATCCTGCAGGGTATCACGAGGCCCTTTCGTCTTCACTCGAGTTTACTCCCTATCAGTGATA
GAGAACGTATGAAGAGTTTACTCCCTATCAGTGATAGAGAACGTATGCAGACTTTACTCCCTATCAGTGA
TAGAGAACGTATAAGGAGTTTACTCCCTATCAGTGATAGAGAACGTATGACCAGTTTACTCCCTATCAGT
GATAGAGAACGTATCTACAGTTTACTCCCTATCAGTGATAGAGAACGTATATCCAGTTTACTCCCTATCA
GTGATAGAGAACGTATGTCGAGGTAGGCGTGTACGGTGGGCGCCTATAAAAGCAGAGCTCGTTTAGTGAA
CCGTCAGATCGCCTGGAGCAATTCCACAACACTTTTGTCTTATACTTACGCGTCTGCAGGATATCAAGCT
TGCGGTACCGCGGCCCCGAATTCGAGCTCGGTACCCGGGGATCCTCTAGTCAGCTGACGCGTGCTAGCGC
GGCCGCATCGATTCCACCATGGACTATAAGGACCACGACGGAGACTACAAGGATCATGATATTGATTACA
AAGACGATGACGATAAGGTCGACTGTGCTGGTCCAGATGGCGTAGAGGGGGAAAATGGAGGGGAGACAAA
GAAGAGCAAACGAGGAAGAAAAAGAAAGATGCGATCTAAAAAAGAAGACTCCTCTGACAGTGAAGAAAAT
GCTGAGCCGGATCTCGATGACAATGAGGAGGAGGAGGAGCCTGCTGTAGAAATTGAACCTGAGCCAGAGC
CTCAGCCCCAGCCTCCGCCTCCACCTCAGCCTGTGGCCCCGGCCCCCCCACCTGCCAAGAAGAGAAGGGG
GCGACCTCCTGGAAGAACCAACCAGCCCAAACAGAACCAGCCAACAGCCATCATTCAGGTCGAAGATCAG
AATACAGGTGCAATTGAGAACATTATAGTTGAAGTCAAAAAGGAGCCAGATGCCGAGCCTGCGGAGGGGG
AAGAAGAGGAGGCTCAGGCAGCCACCACAGACGCCCCCAACGGAGACCTCACGCCTGAGATGATCCTCAG
CATGATGGACCGGTTCCAGTGTGAGCTTTGCAGTTACACATGTCCCCGGCGTTCAAATTTGGATCGTCAC
ATGAAAAGCCACACTGATGAGAGACCACACAAATGCCATCTGTGTGGCAGAGCATTCAGAACAGTGACCC
TCCTGAGGAATCATCTGAACACACACACAGGTACTCGTCCTCACAAGTGCCCAGACTGCGATATGGCCTT
TGTGACCAGTGGAGAATTGGTGCGGCATCGTCGTTATAAACACACTCATGAGAAACCATTTAAGTGTTCC
ATGTGTGATTATGCCAGTGTAGAAGTCAGCAAATTAAAACGACACATTCGCTCTCATACTGGAGAGCGCC
CGTTCCAGTGCAGTTTGTGCAGTTATGCCAGCAGGGACACATACAAGCTGAAAAGGCATATGAGAACCCA
TTCAGGGGAAAAACCTTATGAATGTTATATTTGTCACGCTCGGTTTACCCAGAGTGGTACCATGAAGATG
CACATTTTACAGAAGCACACAGAAAATGTGGCCAAATTTCATTGTCCCCATTGTGACACTGTCATAGCCC
GAAAAAGTGATTTGGGTGTCCACTTGCGAAAGCAGCATTCCTATATTGAACAGGGCAAAAAATGTCGCTA
CTGTGATGCTGTGTTTCATGAGCGATATGCTCTCATCCAGCATCAAAAATCACACAAAAATGAGAAGCGC
TTCAAGTGTGACCAGTGTGATTATGCTTGTAGACAGGAGCGGCACATGATCATGCACAAGCGCACTCACA
CGGGGGAGAAGCCTTATGCCTGCAGCCACTGCGACAAGACCTTCCGCCAGAAACAGCTCCTCGACATGCA
TTTCAAGCGCTATCATGATCCCAACTTTGTCCCTGCTGCCTTTGTCTGTTCCAAGTGTGGGAAAACATTC
ACCCGCCGGAACACAATGGCAAGACATGCAGATAACGAAGGTGAGGCGGTTGAAGCCATTGTGGAGGAGT
CTGAAACTTTCATTAAAGGAAAAGAAAGAAAGACTTACCAGAGACGCCGGGAAGGGGGCCAGGAAGAAGA
TGCTTGCCACCTGCCCCAGAACCAGACAGATGGGGGTGAGGTGGTCCAGGATGTCAACAGCAGTGTACAG
ATGGTAATGATGGAACAGCTGGATCCTACCCTTCTCCAGATGAAGACTGAAGTCATGGAGGGTACAGTGG
CTCCGGAAGCAGAGGCTGCAGTGGACGATACCCAGATCATAACCTTGCAGGTTGTAAATATGGAGGAACA
GCCCATTAACATAGGAGAGCTTCAGCTTGTCCAAGTACCTGTTCCTGTGACGGTACCTGTTGCTACTACT
TCAGTAGAAGAACTTCAGGGGGCTTATGAGAATGAAGTGTCTAAAGAGGGCCTTGCAGAAAGTGAACCGA
TGATATGTCACACCTTACCTTTGCCTGAAGGATTTCAGGTGGTGAAAGTGGGGGCCAATGGAGAAGTGGA
GACACTAGAGCAGGGCGAGCTTCCTCCTCAGGAAGACTCTAGCTGGCAAAAAGACCCAGACTATCAGCCA
CCAGCCAAAAAAACAAAGAAAACCAAAAAGAGCAAACTTCGTTACACAGAAGAGGGCAAAGACGTGGATG
TGTCTGTGTATGATTTTGAGGAAGAACAGCAGGAAGGACTGCTGTCTGAGGTTAATGCAGAGAAAGTAGT
TGGTAATATGAAGCCTCCGAAGCCAACAAAAATTAAAAAAAAAGGTGTAAAGAAAACACTTAAGGGGGGA
GCAGGAGGCATGGTGTCTAAGGGCGAAGAGCTGATCAAGGAAAATATGCGTATGAAGGTGGTCATGGAAG
GTTCGGTCAACGGCCACCAATTCAAATGCACAGGTGAAGGAGAAGGCAATCCGTACATGGGAACTCAAAC
CATGAGGATCAAAGTCATCGAGGGAGGACCCCTGCCATTTGCCTTTGACATTCTTGCCACGTCGTTCATG
TATGGCAGCCGTACTTTTATCAAGTACCCGAAAGGCATTCCTGATTTCTTTAAACAGTCCTTTCCTGAGG
GTTTTACTTGGGAAAGAGTTACGAGATACGAAGATGGTGGAGTCGTCACCGTCATGCAGGACACCAGCCT
TGAGGATGGCTGTCTCGTTTACCACGTCCAAGTCAGAGGGGTAAACTTTCCCTCCAATGGTCCCGTGATG
CAGAAGAAGACCAAGGGTTGGGAGCCTAATACAGAGATGATGTATCCAGCAGATGGTGGTCTGAGGGGAT
ACACTCATATGGCACTGAAAGTTGATGGTGGTGGCCATCTGTCTTGCTCTTTCGTAACAACTTACAGGTC
AAAAAAGACCGTCGGGAACATCAAGATGCCCGGTATCCATGCCGTTGATCACCGCCTGGAAAGGTTAGAG
GAAAGTGACAATGAAATGTTCGTAGTACAACGCGAACACGCAGTTGCCAAGTTCGCCGGGCTTGGTGGTG
GGATGGACGAGCTGTACAAGTAAGTTTAAACATAGCCTCGACTGTGCCTTCTAGTTGCCAGCCATCTGTT
GTTTGCCCCTCCCCCGTGCCTTCCTTGACCCTGGAAGGTGCCACTCCCACTGTCCTTTCCTAATAAAATG
AGGAAATTGCATCGCATTGTCTGAGTAGGTGTCATTCTATTCTGGGGGGTGGGGTGGGGCAGGACAGCAA
GGGGGAGGATTGGGAAGACAATAGCAGGCATGCTGGGGATGCGGTGGGCTCTATGGCTTCTGAGGCGGAA
AGAACCTTAATTAACCTAGGCCTCCAAAAAAGCCTCCTCACTACTTCTGGAATAGCTCAGAGGCCGAGGC
GGCCTCGGCCTCTGCATAAATAAAAAAAATTAGTCAGCCATGGGGCGGAGAATGGGCGGAACTGGGCGGA
GTTAGGGGCGGGATGGGCGGAGTTAGGGGCGGGACTATGGTTGCTGACTAATTGAGATGCGGATCCGCTG
GCACGACAGGTTTCCCGACTGGAAAGCGGGCAGTGAGCGCAACGCAATTAATGTGAGTTAGCTCACTCAT
TAGGCACCCCAGGCTTTACACTTTATGCTTCCGGCTCGTATGTTGTGTGGAATTGTGAGCGGATAACAAT
TTCACACAGGAAACAGCTATGACCATGATTACGCCAAGCTTGGGCTGCAGGTCGAGGGATCTTCATAAGA
GAAGAGGGACAGCTATGACTGGGAGTAGTCAGGAGAGGAGGAAAAATCTGGCTAGTAAAACATGTAAGGA
AAATTTTAGGGATGTTAAAGAAAAAAATAACACAAAACAAAATATAAAAAAAATCTAACCTCAAGTCAAG
GCTTTTCTATGGAATAAGGAATGGACAGCAGGGGGCTGTTTCATATACTGATGACCTCTTTATAGCCACC
TTTGTTCATGGCAGCCAGCATATGGCATATGTTGCCAAACTCTAAACCAAATACTCATTCTGATGTTTTA
AATGATTTGCCCTCCCATATGTCCTTCCGAGTGAGAGACACAAAAAATTCCAACACACTATTGCAATGAA
AATAAATTTCCTTTATTAGCCAGAAGTCAGATGCTCAAGGGGCTTCATGATGTCCCCATAATTTTTGGCA
GAGGGAAAAAGATCTCAGTGGTATTTGTGAGCCAGGGCATTGGCCACACCAGCCACCACCTTCTGATAGG
CAGCCTGCACCTGAGCGCCGTTACCCGGGGAGCATGTCAAGGTCAAAATCGTCAAGAGCGTCAGCAGGCA
GCATATCAAGGTCAAAGTCGTCAAGGGCATCGGCTGGGAGCATGTCTAAGTCAAAATCGTCAAGGGCGTC
GGTCGGCCCGCCGCTTTCGCACTTTAGCTGTTTCTCCAGGCCACATATGATTAGTTCCAGGCCGAAAAGG
AAGGCAGGTTCGGCTCCCTGCCGGTCGAACAGCTCAATTGCTTGTTTCAGAAGTGGGGGCATAGAATCGG
TGGTAGGTGTCTCTCTTTCCTCTTTTGCTACTTGATGCTCCTGTTCCTCCAATACGCAGCCCAGTGTAAA
GTGGCCCACGGCGGACAGAGCGTACAGTGCGTTCTCCAGGGAGAAGCCTTGCTGACACAGGAACGCGAGC
TGATTTTCCAGGGTTTCGTACTGTTTCTCTGTTGGGCGGGTGCCGAGATGCACTTTAGCCCCGTCGCGAT
GTGAGAGGAGAGCACAGCGGTATGACTTGGCGTTGTTCCGCAGAAAGTCTTGCCATGACTCGCCTTCCAG
GGGGCAGGAGTGGGTATGATGCCTGTCCAGCATCTCGATTGGCAGGGCATCGAGCAGGGCCCGCTTGTTC
TTCACGTGCCAGTACAGGGTAGGCTGCTCAACTCCCAGCTTTTGAGCGAGTTTCCTTGTCGTCAGGCCTT
CGATACCGACTCCATTGAGTAATTCCAGAGCAGAGTTTATGACTTTGCCCTTGTCCAGTCTAGACATGGT
GGCGGCGGATCCCGGGCCCGCGGTACCGCAAGCTTGATATCCTGCAGACGCGTGAGAATTCTCGAGGAAT
TCTTTGCCAAAATGATGAGACAGCACAATAACCAGCACGTTGCCCAGGAGCTGTAGGAAAAAGAAGAAGG
CATGAACATGGTTAGCAGAGGCTCTAGAGCCGCCGGTCACACGCCAGAAGCCGAACCCCGCCCTGCCCCG
TCCCCCCCGAAGGCAGCCGTCCCCCTGCGGCAGCCCCGAGGCTGGAGATGGAGAAGGGGACGGCGGCGCG
GCGACGCACGAAGGCCCTCCCCGCCCATTTCCTTCCTGCCGGCGCCGCACCGCTTCGCCCGCGCCCGCTA
GAGGGGGTGCGGCGGCGCCTCCCAGATTTCGGCTCCGCCAGATTTGGGACAAAGGAAGTCCCTGCGCCCT
CTCGCACGATTACCATAAAAGGCAATGGCTGCGGCTCGCCGCGCCTCGACAGCCGCCGGCGCTCCGGGGC
CGCCGCGCCCCTCCCCCGAGCCCTCCCCGGCCCGAGGCGGCCCCGCCCCGCCCGGCACCCCCACCTGCCG
CCACCCCCCGCCCGGCACGGCGAGCCCCGCGCCACGCCCCGCACGGAGCCCCGCACCCGAAGCCGGGCCG
TGCTCAGCAACTCGGGGAGGGGGGTGCAGGGGGGGGTTACAGCCCGACCGCCGCGCCCACACCCCCTGCT
CACCCCCCCACGCACACACCCCGCACGCAGCCTTTGTTCCCCTCGCAGCCCCCCCGCACCGCGGGGCACC
GCCCCCGGCCGCGCTCCCCTCGCGCACACGCGGAGCGCACAAAGCCCCGCGCCGCGCCCGCAGCGCTCAC
AGCCGCCGGGCAGCGCGGGCCGCACGCGGCGCTCCCCACGCACACACACACGCACGCACCCCCCGAGCCG
CTCCCCCCCGCACAAAGGGCCCTCCCGGAGCCCTTTAAGGCTTTCACGCAGCCACAGAAAAGAAACGAGC
CGTCATTAAACCAAGCGCTAATTACAGCCCGGAGGAGAAGGGCCGTCCCGCCCGCTCACCTGTGGGAGTA
ACGCGGTCAGTCAGAGCCGGGGCGGGCGGCGCGAGGCGGCGCGGAGCGGGGCACGGGGCGAAGGCAACGC
AGCGACTCCCGCCCGCCGCGCGCTTCGCTTTTTATAGGGCCGCCGCCGCCGCCGCCTCGCCATAAAAGGA
AACTTTCGGAGCGCGCCGCTCTGATTGGCTGCCGCCGCACCTCTCCGCCTCGCCCCGCCCCGCCCCTCGC
CCCGCCCCGCCCCGCCTGGCGCGCGCCCCCCCCCCCCCCGCCCCCATCGCTGCACAAAATAATTAAAAAA
TAAATAAATACAAAATTGGGGGTGGGGAGGGGGGGGAGATGGGGAGAGTGAAGCAGAACGTGGGGCTCAC
CTCGACCCATGGTAATAGCGATGACTAATACGTAGATGTACTGCCAAGTAGGAAAGTCCCATAAGGTCAT
GTACTGGGCATAATGCCAGGCGGGCCATTTACCGTCATTGACGTCAATAGGGGGCGTACTTGGCATATGA
TACACTTGATGTACTGCCAAGTGGGCAGTTTACCGTAAATAGTCCACCCATTGACGTCAATGGAAAGTCC
CTATTGGCGTTACTATGGGAACATACGTCATTATTGACGTCAATGGGCGGGGGTCGTTGGGCGGTCAGCC
AGGCGGGCCATTTACCGTAAGTTATGTAACGCGGAACTCCATATATGGGCTATGAACTAATGACCCCGTA
ATTGATTACTATTAATAACTAGTCGAAGTTCCTATTCTCTAGAAAGTATAGGAACTTCAGGTCTGAAGAG
GAGTTTACGTCCAGCCAAGCTAGCTTGGCTGCAGGTCGTCGAAATTCTACCGGGTAGGGGAGGCGCTTTT
CCCAAGGCAGTCTGGAGCATGCGCTTTAGCAGCCCCGCTGGGCACTTGGCGCTACACAAGTGGCCTCTGG
CCTCGCACACATTCCACATCCACCGGTAGGCGCCAACCGGCTCCGTTCTTTGGTGGCCCCTTCGCGCCAC
CTTCTACTCCTCCCCTAGTCAGGAAGTTCCCCCCCGCCCCGCAGCTCGCGTCGTGCAGGACGTGACAAAT
GGAAGTAGCACGTCTCACTAGTCTCGTGCAGATGGACAGCACCGCTGAGCAATGGAAGCGGGTAGGCCTT
TGGGGCAGCGGCCAATAGCAGCTTTGCTCCTTCGCTTTCTGGGCTCAGAGGCTGGGAAGGGGTGGGTCCG
GGGGCGGGCTCAGGGGCGGGCTCAGGGGCGGGGCGGGCGCCCGAAGGTCCTCCGGAGGCCCGGCATTCTG
CACGCTTCAAAAGCGCACGTCTGCCGCGCTGTTCTCCTCTTCCTCATCTCCGGGCCTTTCGACCTGCAGC
CTGTTGACAATTAATCATCGGCATAGTATATCGGCATAGTATAATACGACAAGGTGAGGAACTAAACCAT
GACCGAGTACAAGCCCACGGTGCGCCTCGCCACCCGCGACGACGTCCCCAGGGCCGTACGCACCCTCGCC
GCCGCGTTCGCCGACTACCCCGCCACGCGCCACACCGTCGATCCGGACCGCCACATCGAGCGGGTCACCG
AGCTGCAAGAACTCTTCCTCACGCGCGTCGGGCTCGACATCGGCAAGGTGTGGGTCGCGGACGACGGCGC
CGCGGTGGCGGTCTGGACCACGCCGGAGAGCGTCGAAGCGGGGGCGGTGTTCGCCGAGATCGGCCCGCGC
ATGGCCGAGTTGAGCGGTTCCCGGCTGGCCGCGCAGCAACAGATGGAAGGCCTCCTGGCGCCGCACCGGC
CCAAGGAGCCCGCGTGGTTCCTGGCCACCGTCGGCGTCTCGCCCGACCACCAGGGCAAGGGTCTGGGCAG
CGCCGTCGTGCTCCCCGGAGTGGAGGCGGCCGAGCGCGCCGGGGTGCCCGCCTTCCTGGAGACCTCCGCG
CCCCGCAACCTCCCCTTCTACGAGCGGCTCGGCTTCACCGTCACCGCCGACGTCGAGGTGCCCGAAGGAC
CGCGCACCTGGTGCATGACCCGCAAGCCCGGTGCCTGAGGGGATCAATTCTCTAGAGCTCGCTGATCAGC
CTCGACTGTGCCTTCTAGTTGCCAGCCATCTGTTGTTTGCCCCTCCCCCGTGCCTTCCTTGACCCTGGAA
GGTGCCACTCCCACTGTCCTTTCCTAATAAAATGAGGAAATTGCATCGCATTGTCTGAGTAGGTGTCATT
CTATTCTGGGGGGTGGGGTGGGGCAGGACAGCAAGGGGGAGGATTGGGAAGACAATAGCAGGCATGCTGG
GGATGCGGTGGGCTCTATGGCTTCTGAGGCGGAAAGAACCAGCTGGGGCTCGACTAGAGCTTGCGGAACC
CTTCGAAGTTCCTATTCTCTAGAAAGTATAGGAACTTCGGCGCGCCATTTAAATTTTGGGATGTTTTCTG
TTTGTTTTGAGATAGGGTTTTTCAGTGTAGTCCTGGCTGTCCTAGAACTCACTCTGTAGACCAGGCTGGC
CTGGAACTCAAGGACTGCCAGCCTCTGCCTCCTGAGCATCGGGATTAAAGGTGTGTGCCACCACTGCCCA
GCAGAGTGCGTTTTTACTCTTCACTTTGTGGGTCCTGGCTGCCTGAGATTGTGTGCTTGCACCATTAGAT
GGGAGGGATGACTTGGGAAAGGGTTGAGTCTTTTGTGAGTCTTGCGGAGGCCCAGGAGGGGGTACGTAAA
TTAGAGTTCTAAGAGGCCCAGCAAAAGTGAACAAGTGACTGGCCACTGTGAGTTCACTGGGGGACCTGAG
AGTTAACTAGTGAAAAGGAGAGGTCCTAGTGGAGAAGCTAAAGAATTAAAGTTACTGCCTTGAAGTTCTT
TGTGAAGGCCAAGCTCTGGAGCGCGGCTTGAAAAGCCTTTATCCCAGAGCAGCATGGGAAGGGGCCCCAG
CTGGGTGCGAGCCTGCAAACCAGAGCACACCTATCACAGGGCCTTTTCTTACCAGTGGGACGGGATCAAG
GCGGAGCTTACCTGGGAACGTACAGGGCGGAACCTTAACTTGGGGGCGTGGCCGAATCACCTGGGTTTGG
AAACGGTTCTTGTCTTTCCTCAAGCTCAGGAGAGGTTGTTTGCAGGACACTGGCCCGGAGGGGCCCGAAC
TCTCCGAGGGAGGGTTTCGTGGATCAGAACACCGTCCCTTGACAAAAAGATGCAGAGCACCGTCTGCATT
CTGCTAGTAACCGTCCCTCCTGGGGGCGGAGCCAGCCCTCCTCCGGGTGTATAAAGTAGCTGAGCGCCTC
CTTCTGACAAACGCCTCACCCCCAAGAGTACTGGGGGAGTACGCAGCACGCCAGCCTAGGGGCGGAGCTC
AGCCCTGGAGGAGGCGTTTCTTCTTAGTTCTCCGACTCACGCCTCTCCACTTTTCATTTAAATGGCGTAA
TCATGGTCATAGCTGTTTCCTGTGTGAAATTGTTATCCGCTCACAATTCCACACAACATACGAGCCGGAA
GCATAAAGTGTAAAGCCTGGGGTGCCTAATGAGTGAGCTAACTCACATTAATTGCGTTGCGCTCACTGCC
CGCTTTCCAGTCGGGAAACCTGTCGTGCCAGCTGCATTAATGAATCGGCCAACGCGCGGGGAGAGGCGGT
TTGCGTATTGGGCGCTCTTCCGCTTCCTCGCTCACTGACTCGCTGCGCTCGGTCGTTCGGCTGCGGCGAG
CGGTATCAGCTCACTCAAAGGCGGTAATACGGTTATCCACAGAATCAGGGGATAACGCAGGAAAGAACAT
GTGAGCAAAAGGCCAGCAAAAGGCCAGGAACCGTAAAAAGGCCGCGTTGCTGGCGTTTTTCCATAGGCTC
CGCCCCCCTGACGAGCATCACAAAAATCGACGCTCAAGTCAGAGGTGGCGAAACCCGACAGGACTATAAA
GATACCAGGCGTTTCCCCCTGGAAGCTCCCTCGTGCGCTCTCCTGTTCCGACCCTGCCGCTTACCGGATA
CCTGTCCGCCTTTCTCCCTTCGGGAAGCGTGGCGCTTTCTCATAGCTCACGCTGTAGGTATCTCAGTTCG
GTGTAGGTCGTTCGCTCCAAGCTGGGCTGTGTGCACGAACCCCCCGTTCAGCCCGACCGCTGCGCCTTAT
CCGGTAACTATCGTCTTGAGTCCAACCCGGTAAGACACGACTTATCGCCACTGGCAGCAGCCACTGGTAA
CAGGATTAGCAGAGCGAGGTATGTAGGCGGTGCTACAGAGTTCTTGAAGTGGTGGCCTAACTACGGCTAC
ACTAGAAGAACAGTATTTGGTATCTGCGCTCTGCTGAAGCCAGTTACCTTCGGAAAAAGAGTTGGTAGCT
CTTGATCCGGCAAACAAACCACCGCTGGTAGCGGTGGTTTTTTTGTTTGCAAGCAGCAGATTACGCGCAG
AAAAAAAGGATCTCAAGAAGATCCTTTGATCTTTTCTACGGGGTCTGACGCTCAGTGGAACGAAAACTCA
CGTTAAGGGATTTTGGTCATGAGATTATCAAAAAGGATCTTCACCTAGATCCTTTTAAATTAAAAATGAA
GTTTTAAATCAATCTAAAGTATATATGAGTAAACTTGGTCTGACAGTTACCAATGCTTAATCAGTGAGGC
ACCTATCTCAGCGATCTGTCTATTTCGTTCATCCATAGTTGCCTGACTCCCCGTCGTGTAGATAACTACG
ATACGGGAGGGCTTACCATCTGGCCCCAGTGCTGCAATGATACCGCGAGACCCACGCTCACCGGCTCCAG
ATTTATCAGCAATAAACCAGCCAGCCGGAAGGGCCGAGCGCAGAAGTGGTCCTGCAACTTTATCCGCCTC
CATCCAGTCTATTAATTGTTGCCGGGAAGCTAGAGTAAGTAGTTCGCCAGTTAATAGTTTGCGCAACGTT
GTTGCCATTGCTACAGGCATCGTGGTGTCACGCTCGTCGTTTGGTATGGCTTCATTCAGCTCCGGTTCCC
AACGATCAAGGCGAGTTACATGATCCCCCATGTTGTGCAAAAAAGCGGTTAGCTCCTTCGGTCCTCCGAT
CGTTGTCAGAAGTAAGTTGGCCGCAGTGTTATCACTCATGGTTATGGCAGCACTGCATAATTCTCTTACT
GTCATGCCATCCGTAAGATGCTTTTCTGTGACTGGTGAGTACTCAACCAAGTCATTCTGAGAATAGTGTA
TGCGGCGACCGAGTTGCTCTTGCCCGGCGTCAATACGGGATAATACCGCGCCACATAGCAGAACTTTAAA
AGTGCTCATCATTGGAAAACGTTCTTCGGGGCGAAAACTCTCAAGGATCTTACCGCTGTTGAGATCCAGT
TCGATGTAACCCACTCGTGCACCCAACTGATCTTCAGCATCTTTTACTTTCACCAGCGTTTCTGGGTGAG
CAAAAACAGGAAGGCAAAATGCCGCAAAAAAGGGAATAAGGGCGACACGGAAATGTTGAATACTCATACT
CTTCCTTTTTCAATATTATTGAAGCATTTATCAGGGTTATTGTCTCATGAGCGGATACATATTTGAATGT
ATTTAGAAAAATAAACAAATAGGGGTTCCGCGCACATTTCCCCGAAAAGTGCCACCTGACGTCTAAGAAA
CCATTATTATCATGACATTAACCTATAAAAATAGGCGTATCACGAGGCCCTTTCGTC
Features (pLannotate 1.2.2; 40 found; start..end, strand, type, name):
    137..236     +  misc_feature   bom (fragment): basis of mobility region from pBR322
    242..395     -  CDS            lacZα (fragment): LacZα fragment of β-galactosidase; lacZ fragment
    676..789     +  CDS            Hide1 (fragment): HIDE1_MOUSE - Experimental evidence at protein level: Swiss-Prot protein existence level 1. From Mus musculus (Mouse).
   1378..1727    +  promoter       TRE3GV promoter: 3rd-generation Tet-responsive promoter that can be activated by binding of Tet-On® 3G, optimized for retroviral and lentiviral vectors
   1768..1799    +  misc_feature   MCS (fragment): pUC18/19 multiple cloning site
   1911..2393    +  CDS            Ctcf (fragment): CTCF_MOUSE - Experimental evidence at protein level: Swiss-Prot protein existence level 1. Chromatin binding factor that binds to DNA sequence specific sites. Involved in transcriptional regulation by binding to chromatin insulators and preventing interaction between promoter and nearby enhancers and silencers. Acts as transcriptional repressor binding to promoters of vertebrate MYC gene and BAG1 gene. Also binds to the PLK and PIM1 promoters. Acts as a transcriptional activator of APP. Regulates APOA1/C3/A4/A5 gene cluster and controls MHC class II gene expression. Plays an essential role in
   2394..3335    +  CDS            CTCF (fragment): CTCF_HUMAN - Experimental evidence at protein level: Swiss-Prot protein existence level 1. Chromatin binding factor that binds to DNA sequence specific sites. Involved in transcriptional regulation by binding to chromatin insulators and preventing interaction between promoter and nearby enhancers and silencers. Acts as transcriptional repressor binding to promoters of vertebrate MYC gene and BAG1 gene. Also binds to the PLK and PIM1 promoters. Acts as a transcriptional activator of APP. Regulates APOA1/C3/A4/A5 gene cluster and controls MHC class II gene expression. Plays an essential role in
   3327..4124    +  CDS            CTCF (fragment): CTCF_HUMAN - Experimental evidence at protein level: Swiss-Prot protein existence level 1. Chromatin binding factor that binds to DNA sequence specific sites. Involved in transcriptional regulation by binding to chromatin insulators and preventing interaction between promoter and nearby enhancers and silencers. Acts as transcriptional repressor binding to promoters of vertebrate MYC gene and BAG1 gene. Also binds to the PLK and PIM1 promoters. Acts as a transcriptional activator of APP. Regulates APOA1/C3/A4/A5 gene cluster and controls MHC class II gene expression. Plays an essential role in
   4140..4850    +  CDS            mRuby2: mRuby2 is a basic (constitutively fluorescent) red fluorescent protein published in 2012, derived from Entacmaea quadricolor. It has moderate acid sensitivity.
   4872..5096    +  polyA_signal   bGH poly(A) signal: bovine growth hormone polyadenylation signal
   5129..5264    -  rep_origin     SV40 ori: SV40 origin of replication
   5288..5310    -  promoter       SV40 promoter (fragment): SV40 enhancer and early promoter
   5317..5356    +  CDS            lacI (fragment): lac repressor; lacI; The lac repressor binds to the lac operator to inhibit transcription in E. coli. This inhibition can be relieved by adding lactose or isopropyl-β-D-thiogalactopyranoside (IPTG).
   5369..5390    +  protein_bind   CAP binding site: CAP binding activates transcription in the presence of cAMP. E. coli catabolite activator protein
   5405..5435    +  promoter       lac promoter: promoter for the E. coli lac operon
   5439..5461    +  protein_bind   lac operator (fragment): The lac repressor binds to the lac operator to inhibit transcription in E. coli. This inhibition can be relieved by adding lactose or isopropyl-β-D-thiogalactopyranoside (IPTG). lac repressor encoded by lacI
   5842..5897    -  polyA_signal   β-globin poly(A) signal: rabbit β-globin polyadenylation signal (Gil and Proudfoot, 1987)
   5968..6033    -  CDS            HBB (fragment): HBB_PONPY - Experimental evidence at transcript level: Swiss-Prot protein existence level 2. Involved in oxygen transport from the lung to the various peripheral tissues. From Pongo pygmaeus (Bornean orangutan).
   6050..6160    -  CDS            VP48: 3 tandem repeats of the minimal activation domain of herpes simplex virus VP16 (Cheng et al., 2013)
   6090..6787    -  CDS            rtTA3 (fragment): reverse tetracycline transactivator 3 activates expression from Tet-responsive promoters in the presence of doxycycline
   6797..6818    -  misc_feature   MCS (fragment): multiple cloning site
   6824..6913    -  CDS            HBB (fragment): HBB_LEPEU - Experimental evidence at protein level: Swiss-Prot protein existence level 1. Involved in oxygen transport from the lung to the various peripheral tissues. From Lepus europaeus (European hare).
   6911..7919    -  intron         chimeric intron: chimera between introns from chicken β-actin and rabbit β-globin
   7920..8195    -  promoter       chicken β-actin promoter: No description available
   8198..8564    -  enhancer       CMV enhancer: human cytomegalovirus immediate early enhancer
   8565..8598    +  protein_bind   FRT (minimal): supports FLP-mediated excision but not integration (Turan and Bode, 2011) FLP recombinase from the Saccharomyces cerevisiae 2μ plasmid
   8662..9161    +  promoter       PGK promoter: mouse phosphoglycerate kinase 1 promoter
   9173..9220    +  promoter       EM7 promoter: synthetic bacterial promoter&nbsp
   9239..9838    +  CDS            PuroR: puromycin N-acetyltransferase; pac from Streptomyces alboniger; confers resistance to puromycin
   9876..10100   +  polyA_signal   bGH poly(A) signal: bovine growth hormone polyadenylation signal
  10104..10125   +  promoter       SV40 promoter (fragment): SV40 enhancer and early promoter
  10155..10188   +  protein_bind   FRT (minimal): supports FLP-mediated excision but not integration (Turan and Bode, 2011) FLP recombinase from the Saccharomyces cerevisiae 2μ plasmid
  11228..11250   -  protein_bind   lac operator (fragment): The lac repressor binds to the lac operator to inhibit transcription in E. coli. This inhibition can be relieved by adding lactose or isopropyl-β-D-thiogalactopyranoside (IPTG). lac repressor encoded by lacI
  11254..11284   -  promoter       lac promoter: promoter for the E. coli lac operon
  11299..11320   -  protein_bind   CAP binding site: CAP binding activates transcription in the presence of cAMP. E. coli catabolite activator protein
  11333..11425   -  CDS            lacI (fragment): lac repressor; lacI; The lac repressor binds to the lac operator to inhibit transcription in E. coli. This inhibition can be relieved by adding lactose or isopropyl-β-D-thiogalactopyranoside (IPTG).
  11608..12196   -  rep_origin     ori: high-copy-number ColE1/pMB1/pBR322/pUC origin of replication
  12367..13227   -  CDS            AmpR: β-lactamase; bla; confers resistance to ampicillin, carbenicillin, and related antibiotics
  13228..13332   -  promoter       AmpR promoter: bla
  13427..35      +  CDS            rop (fragment) (across the origin): Rop protein, which maintains plasmids at low copy number; rop
