>Addgene plasmid #156430 | pAU003 - pTRE3G-Cterm_Nterm_switch_CTCF-mRuby2-CAGGS-rtta3G-Frt-PGK-PuroR-bpA-Frt TIGRE | addgene full sequence | sequence record 310203 | Addgene NGS Result
TCGCGCGTTTCGGTGATGACGGTGAAAACCTCTGACACATGCAGCTCCCGGAGACGGTCACAGCTTGTCT
GTAAGCGGATGCCGGGAGCAGACAAGCCCGTCAGGGCGCGTCAGCGGGTGTTGGCGGGTGTCGGGGCTGG
CTTAACTATGCGGCATCAGAGCAGATTGTACTGAGAGTGCACCATATGCGGTGTGAAATACCGCACAGAT
GCGTAAGGAGAAAATACCGCATCAGGCGCCATTCGCCATTCAGGCTGCGCAACTGTTGGGAAGGGCGATC
GGTGCGGGCCTCTTCGCTATTACGCCAGCTGGCGAAAGGGGGATGTGCTGCAAGGCGATTAAGTTGGGTA
ACGCCAGGGTTTTCCCAGTCACGACGTTGTAAAACGACGGCCAGTATTTAAATACTGCCCCTAGGAGATG
GATACTAGCATTTGAAACTGAGGCTCATATGTGTTATCACTCAAAGTGAGGTCAGACTGCTAGGAAGTTA
GGGAAGTGGGATTTGAGCCACTGAAGGTCGGAATCTGAAATCTGGCGAGGTGGTAGGAAGAGGTAGGAAG
GTACCCAACAGCTTCGAACAGGAGGAACTCCCAGATCCTTACACCAAAAACCACTTAGGGTTTTTTGTTT
TGTTTTTGTTTTTTAAATTTCTTTTCTTTTCTTCCATGGGCAAAGAAAATGACTCAGGAAGACTCAGTGG
CAACCCTAGACTCAGGGCCTCGGAAGAGGCCCACCTCTGCATCATCCTCTCCGGAGCCCCCTGAGTTCAG
CACTTTCCGGGCCTGCCAGTGAGGCTGACGAATGAGGACCACTTTATCCAGTTCCTTCCCTCCCACTGCC
AGAGGCTGCACATCTGTCCAGAGACTTGGCAGTGGAGGTAGGGTGGGGGTGGGAATCAAGCCATAGCTTT
CTTAGGGAAGCACTGGCCAAAGGAAGGGGACTCCTAGAGTTGTAACCTTCCTCACAGAAGACAAGAAAAT
GAGTTGGGGTATCAGCCTCAGGCTAGACAGAGAGCCAGAACCTCTTCACAGATTCCCAGATCACCGGAGA
AGTCACTATTGAATCCGGACACCCAGTCAGGCACAAGAGGTCTACATTCTCTAACTCCTTTCCAGTGCTT
CCCCAACGGTCACTTACTTCCAGACTGCGTGTTTTATTTTTAGGAGAGATGTGTATATTTTTTGTTGCTG
TTGTTGTTTCTAGATAGGGTCTCACTGTGTAGCCCTGGCTTTTCTGGAACTCACTGTGTAGAGCAAGCCA
GCCTCAAACTCATAGATCCACCTGCCTCTGCCTCCAGATCGCTAGAATTAAAGTTACTGCCATAACACCT
AACATTTAAATCCTGCAGGGTATCACGAGGCCCTTTCGTCTTCACTCGAGTTTACTCCCTATCAGTGATA
GAGAACGTATGAAGAGTTTACTCCCTATCAGTGATAGAGAACGTATGCAGACTTTACTCCCTATCAGTGA
TAGAGAACGTATAAGGAGTTTACTCCCTATCAGTGATAGAGAACGTATGACCAGTTTACTCCCTATCAGT
GATAGAGAACGTATCTACAGTTTACTCCCTATCAGTGATAGAGAACGTATATCCAGTTTACTCCCTATCA
GTGATAGAGAACGTATGTCGAGGTAGGCGTGTACGGTGGGCGCCTATAAAAGCAGAGCTCGTTTAGTGAA
CCGTCAGATCGCCTGGAGCAATTCCACAACACTTTTGTCTTATACTTACGCGTCTGCAGGATATCAAGCT
TGCGGTACCGCGGCCCCGAATTCGAGCTCGGTACCCGGGGATCCTCTAGTCAGCTGACGCGTGCTAGCGC
GGCCGCATCGATTCCACCATGGACTATAAGGACCACGACGGAGACTACAAGGATCATGATATTGATTACA
AAGACGATGACGATAAGGTCGACTGTGCTGGTCCAGATGGCGTAGAGGGGGAAAATGGAGGGGAGACAAA
GAAGAGCAAACGAGGAAGAAAAAGAAAGATGCGATCTAAAAAAGAAGACTCCTCTGACAGTGAAGAAAAT
GCTGAGCCGGATCTCGATGACAATGAGGAGGAGGAGGAGCCTGCTGTAGAAATTGAACCTGAGCCAGAGC
CTCAGCCCCAGCCTCCGCCTCCACCTCAGCCTGTGGCCCCGGCCCCCCCACCTGCCAAGAAGAGAAGGGG
GCGACCTCCTGGAAGAACCAACCAGCCCAAACAGAACCAGCCAACAGCCATCATTCAGGTCGAAGATCAG
AATACAGGTGCAATTGAGAACATTATAGTTGAAGTCAAAAAGGAGCCAGATGCCGAGCCTGCGGAGGGGG
AAGAAGAGGAGGCTCAGGCAGCCACCACAGACGCCCCCAACGGAGACCTCACGCCTGAGATGATCCTCAG
CATGATGGACCGGTTCCAGTGTGAGCTTTGCAGTTACACATGTCCCCGGCGTTCAAATTTGGATCGTCAC
ATGAAAAGCCACACTGATGAGAGACCACACAAATGCCATCTGTGTGGCAGAGCATTCAGAACAGTGACCC
TCCTGAGGAATCATCTGAACACACACACAGGTACTCGTCCTCACAAGTGCCCAGACTGCGATATGGCCTT
TGTGACCAGTGGAGAATTGGTGCGGCATCGTCGTTATAAACACACTCATGAGAAACCATTTAAGTGTTCC
ATGTGTGATTATGCCAGTGTAGAAGTCAGCAAATTAAAACGACACATTCGCTCTCATACTGGAGAGCGCC
CGTTCCAGTGCAGTTTGTGCAGTTATGCCAGCAGGGACACATACAAGCTGAAAAGGCATATGAGAACCCA
TTCAGGGGAAAAACCTTATGAATGTTATATTTGTCACGCTCGGTTTACCCAGAGTGGTACCATGAAGATG
CACATTTTACAGAAGCACACAGAAAATGTGGCCAAATTTCATTGTCCCCATTGTGACACTGTCATAGCCC
GAAAAAGTGATTTGGGTGTCCACTTGCGAAAGCAGCATTCCTATATTGAACAGGGCAAAAAATGTCGCTA
CTGTGATGCTGTGTTTCATGAGCGATATGCTCTCATCCAGCATCAAAAATCACACAAAAATGAGAAGCGC
TTCAAGTGTGACCAGTGTGATTATGCTTGTAGACAGGAGCGGCACATGATCATGCACAAGCGCACTCACA
CGGGGGAGAAGCCTTATGCCTGCAGCCACTGCGACAAGACCTTCCGCCAGAAACAGCTCCTCGACATGCA
TTTCAAGCGCTATCATGATCCCAACTTTGTCCCTGCTGCCTTTGTCTGTTCCAAGTGTGGGAAAACATTC
ACCCGCCGGAACACAATGGCAAGACATGCAGATAACGAAGGTGAGGCGGTTGAAGCCATTGTGGAGGAGT
CTGAAACTTTCATTAAAGGAAAAGAAAGAAAGACTTACCAGAGACGCCGGGAAGGGGGCCAGGAAGAAGA
TGCTTGCCACCTGCCCCAGAACCAGACAGATGGGGGTGAGGTGGTCCAGGATGTCAACAGCAGTGTACAG
ATGGTAATGATGGAACAGCTGGATCCTACCCTTCTCCAGATGAAGACTGAAGTCATGGAGGGTACAGTGG
CTCCGGAAGCAGAGGCTGCAGTGGACGATACCCAGATCATAACCTTGCAGGTTGTAAATATGGAGGAACA
GCCCATTAACATAGGAGAGCTTCAGCTTGTCCAAGTACCTGTTCCTGTGACGGTACCTGTTGCTACTACT
TCAGTAGAAGAACTTCAGGGGGCTTATGAGAATGAAGTGTCTAAAGAGGGCCTTGCAGAAAGTGAACCGA
TGATATGTCACACCTTACCTTTGCCTGAAGGATTTCAGGTGGTGAAAGTGGGGGCCAATGGAGAAGTGGA
GACACTAGAGCAGGGCGAGCTTCCTCCTCAGGAAGACTCTAGCTGGCAAAAAGACCCAGACTATCAGCCA
CCAGCCAAAAAAACAAAGAAAACCAAAAAGAGCAAACTTCGTTACACAGAAGAGGGCAAAGACGTGGATG
TGTCTGTGTATGATTTTGAGGAAGAACAGCAGGAAGGACTGCTGTCTGAGGTTAATGCAGAGAAAGTAGT
TGGTAATATGAAGCCTCCGAAGCCAACAAAAATTAAAAAAAAAGGTGTAAAGAAAACACTTAAGGGGGGA
GCAGGAGGCATGGTGTCTAAGGGCGAAGAGCTGATCAAGGAAAATATGCGTATGAAGGTGGTCATGGAAG
GTTCGGTCAACGGCCACCAATTCAAATGCACAGGTGAAGGAGAAGGCAATCCGTACATGGGAACTCAAAC
CATGAGGATCAAAGTCATCGAGGGAGGACCCCTGCCATTTGCCTTTGACATTCTTGCCACGTCGTTCATG
TATGGCAGCCGTACTTTTATCAAGTACCCGAAAGGCATTCCTGATTTCTTTAAACAGTCCTTTCCTGAGG
GTTTTACTTGGGAAAGAGTTACGAGATACGAAGATGGTGGAGTCGTCACCGTCATGCAGGACACCAGCCT
TGAGGATGGCTGTCTCGTTTACCACGTCCAAGTCAGAGGGGTAAACTTTCCCTCCAATGGTCCCGTGATG
CAGAAGAAGACCAAGGGTTGGGAGCCTAATACAGAGATGATGTATCCAGCAGATGGTGGTCTGAGGGGAT
ACACTCATATGGCACTGAAAGTTGATGGTGGTGGCCATCTGTCTTGCTCTTTCGTAACAACTTACAGGTC
AAAAAAGACCGTCGGGAACATCAAGATGCCCGGTATCCATGCCGTTGATCACCGCCTGGAAAGGTTAGAG
GAAAGTGACAATGAAATGTTCGTAGTACAACGCGAACACGCAGTTGCCAAGTTCGCCGGGCTTGGTGGTG
GGATGGACGAGCTGTACAAGTAAGTTTAAACATAGCCTCGACTGTGCCTTCTAGTTGCCAGCCATCTGTT
GTTTGCCCCTCCCCCGTGCCTTCCTTGACCCTGGAAGGTGCCACTCCCACTGTCCTTTCCTAATAAAATG
AGGAAATTGCATCGCATTGTCTGAGTAGGTGTCATTCTATTCTGGGGGGTGGGGTGGGGCAGGACAGCAA
GGGGGAGGATTGGGAAGACAATAGCAGGCATGCTGGGGATGCGGTGGGCTCTATGGCTTCTGAGGCGGAA
AGAACCTTAATTAACCTAGGCCTCCAAAAAAGCCTCCTCACTACTTCTGGAATAGCTCAGAGGCCGAGGC
GGCCTCGGCCTCTGCATAAATAAAAAAAATTAGTCAGCCATGGGGCGGAGAATGGGCGGAACTGGGCGGA
GTTAGGGGCGGGATGGGCGGAGTTAGGGGCGGGACTATGGTTGCTGACTAATTGAGATGCGGATCCGCTG
GCACGACAGGTTTCCCGACTGGAAAGCGGGCAGTGAGCGCAACGCAATTAATGTGAGTTAGCTCACTCAT
TAGGCACCCCAGGCTTTACACTTTATGCTTCCGGCTCGTATGTTGTGTGGAATTGTGAGCGGATAACAAT
TTCACACAGGAAACAGCTATGACCATGATTACGCCAAGCTTGGGCTGCAGGTCGAGGGATCTCCATAAGA
GAAGAGGGACAGCTATGACTGGGAGTAGTCAGGAGAGGAGGAAAAATCTGGCTAGTAAAACATGTAAGGA
AAATTTTAGGGATGTTAAAGAAAAAAATAACACAAAACAAAATATAAAAAAAATCTAACCTCAAGTCAAG
GCTTTTCTATGGAATAAGGAATGGACAGCAGGGGGCTGTTTCATATACTGATGACCTCTTTATAGCCAAC
CTTTGTTCATGGCAGCCAGCATATGGGCATATGTTGCCAAACTCTAAACCAAATACTCATTCTGATGTTT
TAAATGATTTGCCCTCCCATATGTCCTTCCGAGTGAGAGACACAAAAAATTCCAACACACTATTGCAATG
AAAATAAATTTCCTTTATTAGCCAGAAGTCAGATGCTCAAGGGGCTTCATGATGTCCCCATAATTTTTGG
CAGAGGGAAAAAGATCTCAGTGGTATTTGTGAGCCAGGGCATTGGCCACACCAGCCACCACCTTCTGATA
GGCAGCCTGCACCTGAGGCCGCTTACCCGGGGAGCATGTCAAGGTCAAAATCGTCAAGAGCGTCAGCAGG
CAGCATATCAAGGTCAAAGTCGTCAAGGGCATCGGCTGGGAGCATGTCTAAGTCAAAATCGTCAAGGGCG
TCGGTCGGCCCGCCGCTTTCGCACTTTAGCTGTTTCTCCAGGCCACATATGATTAGTTCCAGGCCGAAAA
GGAAGGCAGGTTCGGCTCCCTGCCGGTCGAACAGCTCAATTGCTTGTTTCAGAAGTGGGGGCATAGAATC
GGTGGTAGGTGTCTCTCTTTCCTCTTTTGCTACTTGATGCTCCTGTTCCTCCAATACGCAGCCCAGTGTA
AAGTGGCCCACGGCGGACAGAGCGTACAGTGCGTTCTCCAGGGAGAAGCCTTGCTGACACAGGAACGCGA
GCTGATTTTCCAGGGTTTCGTACTGTTTCTCTGTTGGGCGGGTGCCGAGATGCACTTTAGCCCCGTCGCG
ATGTGAGAGGAGAGCACAGCGGTATGACTTGGCGTTGTTCCGCAGAAAGTCTTGCCATGACTCGCCTTCC
AGGGGGCAGGAGTGGGTATGATGCCTGTCCAGCATCTCGATTGGCAGGGCATCGAGCAGGGCCCGCTTGT
TCTTCACGTGCCAGTACAGGGTAGGCTGCTCAACTCCCAGCTTTTGAGCGAGTTTCCTTGTCGTCAGGCC
TTCGATACCGACTCCATTGAGTAATTCCAGAGCAGAGTTTATGACTTTGCCCTTGTCCAGTCTAGACATG
GTGGCGGCGGATCCCGGGCCCGCGGTACCGCAAGCTTGATATCCTGCAGACGCGTGAGAATTCTCGAGGA
ATTCTTTGCCAAAATGATGAGACAGCACAATAACCAGCACGTTGCCCAGGAGCTGTAGGAAAAAGAAGAA
GGCATGAACATGGTTAGCAGAGGCTCTAGAGCCGCCGGTCACACGCCAGAAGCCGAACCCCGCCCTGCCC
CGTCCCCCCCGAAGGCAGCCGTCCCCCCGCGGACAGCCCCGAGGCTGGAGAGGGAGAAGGGGACGGCGGC
GCGGCGACGCACGAAGGCCCTCCCCGCCCATTTCCTTCCTGCCGGCGCCGCACCGCTTCGCCCCGCGCCC
GCTAGAGGGGGTGCGGCGGCGCCTCCCAGATTTCGGCTCCGCACAGATTTGGGACAAAGGAAGTCCCTGC
GCCCTCTCGCACGATTACCATAAAAGGCAATGGCTGCGGCTCGCCGCGCCTCGACAGCCGCCGGCGCTCC
GGGGGCCGCCGCGCCCCYCCCCCGAGCCCYCCCCGGCCCGMGGCGGCCCCGCCCCGCCCGGCMCCCCCMC
CTGCCGCCMCCCCCCGCCCGGCACGGCGAGCCCCGCGCCACGCCCCGTACGGAGCCCCGCACCCGAAGCC
GGGCCGTGCTCAGCAACTCGGGGAGGGGGGTGCAGGGGGGGTTGCAGCCCGACCGACGCGCCCACACCCC
CTGCTCACCCCCCCACGCACACACCCCGCACGCAGCCTTTGTTCCCCTCGCAGCCCCCCCCGCACCGCGG
GGCACCGCCCCCGGCCGCGCTCCCCTCGCGCACACTGCGGAGCGCACAAAGCCCCGCGCCGCGCCCGCAG
CGCTCACAGCCGCCGGGCAGCGCGGAGCCGCACGCGGCGCTCCCCACGCACACACACACGCACGCACCCC
CCGAGCCGCTCCCCCCGCACAAAGGGCCCTCCCGGAGCCCCTCAAGGCTTTCACGCAGCCACAGAAAAGA
AACAAGCCGTCATTAAACCAAGCGCTAATTACAGCCCGGAGGAGAAGGGCCGTCCCGCCCGCTCACCTGT
GGGAGTAACGCGGTCAGTCAGAGCCGGGGCGGGCGGCGCGAGGCGGCGGCGGAGCGGGGCACGGGGCGAA
GGCAGCGCGCAGCGACTCCCGCCCGCCGCGCGCTTCGCTTTTTATAGGGCCGCCGCCGCCGCCGCCTCGC
CATAAAAGGAAACTTTCGGAGCGCGCCGCTCTGATTGGCTGCCGCCGCACCTCTCCGCCTCGCCCCSCCC
CSCCCCYCSCCCCSCCCCSCCCCSCCYGGCGCGCSCCCCCCCCCCCCCCGCCCCCATCGCTGCACAAAAT
AATTAAAAAATAAATAAATACAAAATTGGGGGTGGGGAGGGGGGGGAGATGGGGAGAGTGAAGCAGAACG
TGGGGCTCACCTCGACCATGGTAATAGCGATGACTAATACGTAGATGTACTGCCAAGTAGGAAAGTCCCA
TAAGGTCATGTACTGGGCATAATGCCAGGCGGGCCATTTACCGTCATTGACGTCAATAGGGGGCGTACTT
GGCATATGATACACTTGATGTACTGCCAAGTGGGCAGTTTACCGTAAATACTCCACCCATTGACGTCAAT
GGAAAGTCCCTATTGGCGTTACTATGGGAACATACGTCATTATTGACGTCAATGGGCGGGGGTCGTTGGG
CGGTCAGCCAGGCGGGCCATTTACCGTAAGTTATGTAACGCGGAACTCCATATATGGGCTATGAACTAAT
GACCCCGTAATTGATTACTATTAATAACTAGTCGAAGTTCCTATTCTCTAGAAAGTATAGGAACTTCAGG
TCTGAAGAGGAGTTTACGTCCAGCCAAGCTAGCTTGGCTGCAGGTCGTCGAAATTCTACCGGGTAGGGGA
GGCGCTTTTCCCAAGGCAGTCTGGAGCATGCGCTTTAGCAGCCCCGCTGGGCACTTGGCGCTACACAAGT
GGCCTCTGGCCTCGCACACATTCCACATCCACCGGTAGGCGCCAACCGGCTCCGTTCTTTGGTGGCCCCT
TCGCGCCACCTTCTACTCCTCCCCTAGTCAGGAAGTTCCCCCCCGCCCCGCAGCTCGCGTCGTGCAGGAC
GTGACAAATGGAAGTAGCACGTCTCACTAGTCTCGTGCAGATGGACAGCACCGCTGAGCAATGGAAGCGG
GTAGGCCTTTGGGGCAGCGGCCAATAGCAGCTTTGCTCCTTCGCTTTCTGGGCTCAGAGGCTGGGAAGGG
GTGGGTCCGGGGGCGGGGCGGGCGCCCGAAGGTCCTCCGGAGGCCCGGCATTCTGCACGCTTCAAAAGCG
CACGTCTGCCGCGCTGTTCTCCTCTTCCTCATCTCCGGGCCTTTCGACCTGCAGCCTGTTGACAATTAAT
CATCGGCATAGTATATCGGCATAGTATAATACGACAAGGTGAGGAACTAAACCATGACCGAGTACAAGCC
CACGGTGCGCCTCGCCACCCGCGACGACGTCCCCAGGGCCGTACGCACCCTCGCCGCCGCGTTCGCCGAC
TACCCCGCCACGCGCCACACCGTCGATCCGGACCGCCACATCGAGCGGGTCACCGAGCTGCAAGAACTCT
TCCTCACGCGCGTCGGGCTCGACATCGGCAAGGTGTGGGTCGCGGACGACGGCGCCGCGGTGGCGGTCTG
GACCACGCCGGAGAGCGTCGAAGCGGGGGCGGTGTTCGCCGAGATCGGCCCGCGCATGGCCGAGTTGAGC
GGTTCCCGGCTGGCCGCGCAGCAACAGATGGAAGGCCTCCTGGCGCCGCACCGGCCCAAGGAGCCCGCGT
GGTTCCTGGCCACCGTCGGCGTCTCGCCCGACCACCAGGGCAAGGGTCTGGGCAGCGCCGTCGTGCTCCC
CGGAGTGGAGGCGGCCGAGCGCGCCGGGGTGCCCGCCTTCCTGGAGACCTCCGCGCCCCGCAACCTCCCC
TTCTACGAGCGGCTCGGCTTCACCGTCACCGCCGACGTCGAGGTGCCCGAAGGACCGCGCACCTGGTGCA
TGACCCGCAAGCCCGGTGCCTGAGGGGATCAATTCTCTAGAGCTCGCTGATCAGCCTCGACTGTGCCTTC
TAGTTGCCAGCCATCTGTTGTTTGCCCCTCCCCCGTGCCTTCCTTGACCCTGGAAGGTGCCACTCCCACT
GTCCTTTCCTAATAAAATGAGGAAATTGCATCGCATTGTCTGAGTAGGTGTCATTCTATTCTGGGGGGTG
GGGTGGGGCAGGACAGCAAGGGGGAGGATTGGGAAGACAATAGCAGGCATGCTGGGGATGCGGTGGGCTC
TATGGCTTCTGAGGCGGAAAGAACCAGCTGGGGCTCGACTAGAGCTTGCGGAACCCTTCGAAGTTCCTAT
TCTCTAGAAAGTATAGGAACTTCGGCGCGCCATTTAAATTTTGGGATGTTTTCTGTTTGTTTTGAGATAG
GGTTTTTCAGTGTAGTCCTGGCTGTCCTAGAACTCACTCTGTAGACCAGGCTGGCCTGGAACTCAAGGAC
TGCCAGCCTCTGCCTCCTGAGCATCGGGATTAAAGGTGTGTGCCACCACTGCCCAGCAGAGTGCGTTTTT
ACTCTTCACTTTGTGGGTCCTGGCTGCCTGAGATTGTGTGCTTGCACCATTAGATGGGAGGGATGACTTG
GGAAAGGGTTGAGTCTTTTGTGAGTCTTGCGGAGGCCCAGGAGGGGGTACGTAAATTAGAGTTCTAAGAG
GCCCAGCAAAAGTGAACAAGTGACTGGCCACTGTGAGTTCACTGGGGGACCTGAGAGTTAACTAGTGAAA
AGGAGAGGTCCTAGTGGAGAAGCTAAAGAATTAAAGTTACTGCCTTGAAGTTCTTTGTGAAGGCCAAGCT
CTGGAGCGCGGCTTGAAAAGCCTTTATCCCAGAGCAGCATGGGAAGGGGCCCCAGCTGGGTGCGAGCCTG
CAAACCAGAGCACACCTATCACAGGGCCTTTTCTTACCAGTGGGACGGGATCAAGGCGGAGCTTACCTGG
GAACGTACAGGGCGGAACCTTAACTTGGGGGCGTGGCCGAATCACCTGGGTTTGGAAACGGTTCTTGTCT
TTCCTCAAGCTCAGGAGAGGTTGTTTGCAGGACACTGGCCCGGAGGGGCCCGAACTCTCCGAGGGAGGGT
TTCGTGGATCAGAACACCGTCCCTTGACAAAAAGATGCAGAGCACCGTCTGCATTCTGCTAGTAACCGTC
CCTCCTGGGGGCGGAGCCAGCCCTCCTCCGGGTGTATAAAGTAGCTGAGCGCCTCCTTCTGACAAACGCC
TCACCCCCAAGAGTACTGGGGGAGTACGCAGCACGCCAGCCTAGGGGCGGAGCTCAGCCCTGGAGGAGGC
GTTTCTTCTTAGTTCTCCGACTCACGCCTCTCCACTTTTCATTTAAATGGCGTAATCATGGTCATAGCTG
TTTCCTGTGTGAAATTGTTATCCGCTCACAATTCCACACAACATACGAGCCGGAAGCATAAAGTGTAAAG
CCTGGGGTGCCTAATGAGTGAGCTAACTCACATTAATTGCGTTGCGCTCACTGCCCGCTTTCCAGTCGGG
AAACCTGTCGTGCCAGCTGCATTAATGAATCGGCCAACGCGCGGGGAGAGGCGGTTTGCGTATTGGGCGC
TCTTCCGCTTCCTCGCTCACTGACTCGCTGCGCTCGGTCGTTCGGCTGCGGCGAGCGGTATCAGCTCACT
CAAAGGCGGTAATACGGTTATCCACAGAATCAGGGGATAACGCAGGAAAGAACATGTGAGCAAAAGGCCA
GCAAAAGGCCAGGAACCGTAAAAAGGCCGCGTTGCTGGCGTTTTTCCATAGGCTCCGCCCCCCTGACGAG
CATCACAAAAATCGACGCTCAAGTCAGAGGTGGCGAAACCCGACAGGACTATAAAGATACCAGGCGTTTC
CCCCTGGAAGCTCCCTCGTGCGCTCTCCTGTTCCGACCCTGCCGCTTACCGGATACCTGTCCGCCTTTCT
CCCTTCGGGAAGCGTGGCGCTTTCTCATAGCTCACGCTGTAGGTATCTCAGTTCGGTGTAGGTCGTTCGC
TCCAAGCTGGGCTGTGTGCACGAACCCCCCGTTCAGCCCGACCGCTGCGCCTTATCCGGTAACTATCGTC
TTGAGTCCAACCCGGTAAGACACGACTTATCGCCACTGGCAGCAGCCACTGGTAACAGGATTAGCAGAGC
GAGGTATGTAGGCGGTGCTACAGAGTTCTTGAAGTGGTGGCCTAACTACGGCTACACTAGAAGAACAGTA
TTTGGTATCTGCGCTCTGCTGAAGCCAGTTACCTTCGGAAAAAGAGTTGGTAGCTCTTGATCCGGCAAAC
AAACCACCGCTGGTAGCGGTGGTTTTTTTGTTTGCAAGCAGCAGATTACGCGCAGAAAAAAAGGATCTCA
AGAAGATCCTTTGATCTTTTCTACGGGGTCTGACGCTCAGTGGAACGAAAACTCACGTTAAGGGATTTTG
GTCATGAGATTATCAAAAAGGATCTTCACCTAGATCCTTTTAAATTAAAAATGAAGTTTTAAATCAATCT
AAAGTATATATGAGTAAACTTGGTCTGACAGTTACCAATGCTTAATCAGTGAGGCACCTATCTCAGCGAT
CTGTCTATTTCGTTCATCCATAGTTGCCTGACTCCCCGTCGTGTAGATAACTACGATACGGGAGGGCTTA
CCATCTGGCCCCAGTGCTGCAATGATACCGCGAGACCCACGCTCACCGGCTCCAGATTTATCAGCAATAA
ACCAGCCAGCCGGAAGGGCCGAGCGCAGAAGTGGTCCTGCAACTTTATCCGCCTCCATCCAGTCTATTAA
TTGTTGCCGGGAAGCTAGAGTAAGTAGTTCGCCAGTTAATAGTTTGCGCAACGTTGTTGCCATTGCTACA
GGCATCGTGGTGTCACGCTCGTCGTTTGGTATGGCTTCATTCAGCTCCGGTTCCCAACGATCAAGGCGAG
TTACATGATCCCCCATGTTGTGCAAAAAAGCGGTTAGCTCCTTCGGTCCTCCGATCGTTGTCAGAAGTAA
GTTGGCCGCAGTGTTATCACTCATGGTTATGGCAGCACTGCATAATTCTCTTACTGTCATGCCATCCGTA
AGATGCTTTTCTGTGACTGGTGAGTACTCAACCAAGTCATTCTGAGAATAGTGTATGCGGCGACCGAGTT
GCTCTTGCCCGGCGTCAATACGGGATAATACCGCGCCACATAGCAGAACTTTAAAAGTGCTCATCATTGG
AAAACGTTCTTCGGGGCGAAAACTCTCAAGGATCTTACCGCTGTTGAGATCCAGTTCGATGTAACCCACT
CGTGCACCCAACTGATCTTCAGCATCTTTTACTTTCACCAGCGTTTCTGGGTGAGCAAAAACAGGAAGGC
AAAATGCCGCAAAAAAGGGAATAAGGGCGACACGGAAATGTTGAATACTCATACTCTTCCTTTTTCAATA
TTATTGAAGCATTTATCAGGGTTATTGTCTCATGAGCGGATACATATTTGAATGTATTTAGAAAAATAAA
CAAATAGGGGTTCCGCGCACATTTCCCCGAAAAGTGCCACCTGACGTCTAAGAAACCATTATTATCATGA
CATTAACCTATAAAAATAGGCGTATCACGAGGCCCTTTCGTC
Features (pLannotate 1.2.2; 41 found; start..end, strand, type, name):
    137..236     +  misc_feature   bom (fragment): basis of mobility region from pBR322
    242..395     -  CDS            lacZα (fragment): LacZα fragment of β-galactosidase; lacZ fragment
    676..789     +  CDS            Hide1 (fragment): HIDE1_MOUSE - Experimental evidence at protein level: Swiss-Prot protein existence level 1. From Mus musculus (Mouse).
   1378..1727    +  promoter       TRE3GV promoter: 3rd-generation Tet-responsive promoter that can be activated by binding of Tet-On® 3G, optimized for retroviral and lentiviral vectors
   1768..1799    +  misc_feature   MCS (fragment): pUC18/19 multiple cloning site
   1911..2393    +  CDS            Ctcf (fragment): CTCF_MOUSE - Experimental evidence at protein level: Swiss-Prot protein existence level 1. Chromatin binding factor that binds to DNA sequence specific sites. Involved in transcriptional regulation by binding to chromatin insulators and preventing interaction between promoter and nearby enhancers and silencers. Acts as transcriptional repressor binding to promoters of vertebrate MYC gene and BAG1 gene. Also binds to the PLK and PIM1 promoters. Acts as a transcriptional activator of APP. Regulates APOA1/C3/A4/A5 gene cluster and controls MHC class II gene expression. Plays an essential role in
   2394..3335    +  CDS            CTCF (fragment): CTCF_HUMAN - Experimental evidence at protein level: Swiss-Prot protein existence level 1. Chromatin binding factor that binds to DNA sequence specific sites. Involved in transcriptional regulation by binding to chromatin insulators and preventing interaction between promoter and nearby enhancers and silencers. Acts as transcriptional repressor binding to promoters of vertebrate MYC gene and BAG1 gene. Also binds to the PLK and PIM1 promoters. Acts as a transcriptional activator of APP. Regulates APOA1/C3/A4/A5 gene cluster and controls MHC class II gene expression. Plays an essential role in
   3327..4124    +  CDS            CTCF (fragment): CTCF_HUMAN - Experimental evidence at protein level: Swiss-Prot protein existence level 1. Chromatin binding factor that binds to DNA sequence specific sites. Involved in transcriptional regulation by binding to chromatin insulators and preventing interaction between promoter and nearby enhancers and silencers. Acts as transcriptional repressor binding to promoters of vertebrate MYC gene and BAG1 gene. Also binds to the PLK and PIM1 promoters. Acts as a transcriptional activator of APP. Regulates APOA1/C3/A4/A5 gene cluster and controls MHC class II gene expression. Plays an essential role in
   4140..4850    +  CDS            mRuby2: mRuby2 is a basic (constitutively fluorescent) red fluorescent protein published in 2012, derived from Entacmaea quadricolor. It has moderate acid sensitivity.
   4872..5096    +  polyA_signal   bGH poly(A) signal: bovine growth hormone polyadenylation signal
   5129..5264    -  rep_origin     SV40 ori: SV40 origin of replication
   5288..5310    -  promoter       SV40 promoter (fragment): SV40 enhancer and early promoter
   5317..5356    +  CDS            lacI (fragment): lac repressor; lacI; The lac repressor binds to the lac operator to inhibit transcription in E. coli. This inhibition can be relieved by adding lactose or isopropyl-β-D-thiogalactopyranoside (IPTG).
   5369..5390    +  protein_bind   CAP binding site: CAP binding activates transcription in the presence of cAMP. E. coli catabolite activator protein
   5405..5435    +  promoter       lac promoter: promoter for the E. coli lac operon
   5439..5461    +  protein_bind   lac operator (fragment): The lac repressor binds to the lac operator to inhibit transcription in E. coli. This inhibition can be relieved by adding lactose or isopropyl-β-D-thiogalactopyranoside (IPTG). lac repressor encoded by lacI
   5844..5899    -  polyA_signal   β-globin poly(A) signal: rabbit β-globin polyadenylation signal (Gil and Proudfoot, 1987)
   5970..6038    -  CDS            HBB (fragment): HBB_PONPY - Experimental evidence at transcript level: Swiss-Prot protein existence level 2. Involved in oxygen transport from the lung to the various peripheral tissues. From Pongo pygmaeus (Bornean orangutan).
   6052..6162    -  CDS            VP48: 3 tandem repeats of the minimal activation domain of herpes simplex virus VP16 (Cheng et al., 2013)
   6092..6789    -  CDS            rtTA3 (fragment): reverse tetracycline transactivator 3 activates expression from Tet-responsive promoters in the presence of doxycycline
   6799..6820    -  misc_feature   MCS (fragment): multiple cloning site
   6826..6915    -  CDS            HBB (fragment): HBB_LEPEU - Experimental evidence at protein level: Swiss-Prot protein existence level 1. Involved in oxygen transport from the lung to the various peripheral tissues. From Lepus europaeus (European hare).
   6913..7929    -  intron         chimeric intron: chimera between introns from chicken β-actin and rabbit β-globin
   7930..8205    -  promoter       chicken β-actin promoter: No description available
   8207..8510    -  enhancer       CMV enhancer: human cytomegalovirus immediate early enhancer
   8574..8607    +  protein_bind   FRT (minimal): supports FLP-mediated excision but not integration (Turan and Bode, 2011) FLP recombinase from the Saccharomyces cerevisiae 2μ plasmid
   8671..9047    +  promoter       PGK promoter (fragment): mouse phosphoglycerate kinase 1 promoter
   9040..9146    +  promoter       PGK promoter (fragment): mouse phosphoglycerate kinase 1 promoter
   9158..9205    +  promoter       EM7 promoter: synthetic bacterial promoter&nbsp
   9224..9823    +  CDS            PuroR: puromycin N-acetyltransferase; pac from Streptomyces alboniger; confers resistance to puromycin
   9861..10085   +  polyA_signal   bGH poly(A) signal: bovine growth hormone polyadenylation signal
  10089..10110   +  promoter       SV40 promoter (fragment): SV40 enhancer and early promoter
  10140..10173   +  protein_bind   FRT (minimal): supports FLP-mediated excision but not integration (Turan and Bode, 2011) FLP recombinase from the Saccharomyces cerevisiae 2μ plasmid
  11213..11235   -  protein_bind   lac operator (fragment): The lac repressor binds to the lac operator to inhibit transcription in E. coli. This inhibition can be relieved by adding lactose or isopropyl-β-D-thiogalactopyranoside (IPTG). lac repressor encoded by lacI
  11239..11269   -  promoter       lac promoter: promoter for the E. coli lac operon
  11284..11305   -  protein_bind   CAP binding site: CAP binding activates transcription in the presence of cAMP. E. coli catabolite activator protein
  11318..11410   -  CDS            lacI (fragment): lac repressor; lacI; The lac repressor binds to the lac operator to inhibit transcription in E. coli. This inhibition can be relieved by adding lactose or isopropyl-β-D-thiogalactopyranoside (IPTG).
  11593..12181   -  rep_origin     ori: high-copy-number ColE1/pMB1/pBR322/pUC origin of replication
  12352..13212   -  CDS            AmpR: β-lactamase; bla; confers resistance to ampicillin, carbenicillin, and related antibiotics
  13213..13317   -  promoter       AmpR promoter: bla
  13412..35      +  CDS            rop (fragment) (across the origin): Rop protein, which maintains plasmids at low copy number; rop
