[The description below was written by a language model from this plasmid's Addgene catalogue record and pLannotate feature annotations shown in this document.]
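Description:
pAU003 is a mouse gene-targeting and mammalian expression plasmid of about 13.4 kb, designed to knock a two-part Tet-On system into the mouse TIGRE acceptor locus. It is maintained in E. coli at high copy through a ColE1/pUC-type origin with ampicillin resistance. The record indicates it is meant to be used together with a separate sgRNA plasmid directed at TIGRE. The unannotated stretches flanking the cargo, one of which contains a mouse Hide1 fragment, presumably serve as homology arms, although the feature tables do not label them as such.

The first cassette places a TRE3G-type Tet-responsive promoter upstream of a mutant mouse CTCF cDNA in which the N- and C-terminal regions have been swapped. This is consistent with the annotation splitting the coding region into three separate CTCF fragments. The coding sequence is followed closely by mRuby2, apparently as a C-terminal red fluorescent fusion, and ends with a bGH polyadenylation signal. The second cassette lies in the opposite orientation. It uses a CAGGS promoter (CMV enhancer, chicken β-actin promoter and chimeric intron) to express the rtTA3G transactivator constitutively, with a rabbit β-globin poly(A). Doxycycline therefore induces the CTCF variant from a single integrated locus. A PGK/EM7-driven puromycin resistance gene with a bGH poly(A) allows selection of targeted cells, and its flanking FRT sites permit later removal by FLP recombinase.

The depositor and sequencing-derived records differ by about 15 nt, mainly around the CMV enhancer and PGK promoter, but show the same architecture. The construct was made to study how CTCF's terminal domains contribute to the polarity of its binding in genome folding.
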