Addgene plasmid #156430: pAU003 - pTRE3G-Cterm_Nterm_switch_CTCF-mRuby2-CAGGS-rtta3G-Frt-PGK-PuroR-bpA-Frt TIGRE
Purpose: Vector to introduce a constitutive rtta3G cassette and a DOX-inducible mutant CTCF mouse cDNA, targeting the mouse TIGRE acceptor locus. Use with Addgene #92144 sgRNA. Use puromycine selection.
Depositing lab: Elphege Nora. Publication: Molecular basis of CTCF binding polarity in genome folding. Nora EP, Caccianini L, Fudenberg G, So K, Kameswaran V, Nagle A, Uebersohn A, Hajj B, Saux AL, Coulon A, Mirny LA, Pollard KS, Dahan M, Bruneau BG. Nat Commun. 2020 Nov 5;11(1):5612. doi: 10.1038/s41467-020-19283-x. PubMed 33154377.
Backbone
  Vector backbone: pAU003 - pTRE3G-Cterm_Nterm_switch_CTCF-mRuby2-CAGGS-rtta3G-Frt-PGK-PuroR-bpA-Frt TIGRE.
  Vector type: Mammalian Expression, Mouse Targeting
Growth in bacteria
  Bacterial resistance: Ampicillin, 100 μg/mL
  Growth temperature: 37°C
  Growth strain: DH5alpha
  Copy number: High Copy
Gene/Insert
  Gene/Insert name: CTCF, rtta3G, TetO3G
  Species: M. musculus (mouse)
  Mutation: Cterm_Nterm_switched
  Entrez Gene: Ctcf
  Cloning method: Gibson Cloning
Terms and licenses: Academic/Nonprofit Terms; Industry Terms: Not Available to Industry
How to cite: pAU003 - pTRE3G-Cterm_Nterm_switch_CTCF-mRuby2-CAGGS-rtta3G-Frt-PGK-PuroR-bpA-Frt TIGRE was a gift from Elphege Nora (Addgene plasmid # 156430 ; http://n2t.net/addgene:156430 ; RRID:Addgene_156430)
